Addgene plasmid #32879: RAB3B (3DZ8)
Purpose: Bacterial expression for structure determination; may not be full ORF
Depositing lab: Cheryl Arrowsmith. Depositing organization: University of Toronto.
Backbone
  Vector backbone: pET28-MHL
  Backbone manufacturer: Structural Genomics Consortium (Addgene plasmid 26096)
  Backbone size w/o insert (bp): 7325
  Vector type: Bacterial Expression
Growth in bacteria
  Bacterial resistance: Kanamycin, 50 μg/mL
  Growth temperature: 37°C
  Growth strain: DH5alpha
  Copy number: Low Copy
Gene/Insert
  Gene/Insert name: RAB3B (alt name: PDB: 3DZ8)
  Species: H. sapiens (human)
  Insert size (bp): 519
  Mutation: amino acids 18-190 only
  GenBank ID: BC005035
  Entrez Gene: RAB3B
  Tag / fusion protein: His tag (with TEV cleavage) (N terminal on backbone)
  Cloning method: Ligation Independent Cloning
  Sequencing primers: 5′ T7; 3′ T7-term
Terms and licenses: Academic/Nonprofit Terms; Industry Terms: Not Available to Industry
Depositor comments: PDB: 3DZ8. http://www.thesgc.org/structures/3DZ8/
How to cite: RAB3B (3DZ8) was a gift from Cheryl Arrowsmith (Addgene plasmid # 32879 ; http://n2t.net/addgene:32879 ; RRID:Addgene_32879)
