[The description below was written by a language model from this plasmid's Addgene catalogue record.]
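Description:
RAB3B (3DZ8) is a bacterial expression plasmid built on the pET28-MHL backbone, a Structural Genomics Consortium derivative of the pET28 family designed for ligation-independent cloning. It is selected with kanamycin and is recorded as low copy; the record lists DH5alpha as the propagation strain. No feature table is provided, so the origin of replication and promoter are not explicitly stated. However, the listed T7 and T7-terminator sequencing primers are consistent with the T7 promoter/terminator expression cassette typical of pET vectors, which would need a host supplying T7 RNA polymerase for protein production.

The insert is a 519 bp fragment of human RAB3B, a small GTPase of the Rab family, covering only amino acids 18–190 rather than the full open reading frame. Truncations of this kind are common in structural biology, where flexible terminal regions are removed to leave a compact domain that is more likely to crystallize. The backbone supplies an N-terminal His tag followed by a TEV protease cleavage site, so the protein can be purified by immobilized metal affinity chromatography and the tag then removed to leave near-native protein.

The stated purpose is bacterial expression for structure determination, and the construct corresponds to the protein used for the deposited PDB structure 3DZ8. It suits production of recombinant RAB3B GTPase domain for crystallography or for biochemical and biophysical work. Because the N- and C-terminal regions are absent, it is not appropriate where the full-length protein is required.
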