>Addgene plasmid #32879 | RAB3B (3DZ8) | depositor partial sequence | sequence record 38684 | insert
AATTTTGACTACATGTTTAAACTGCTTATCATTGGCAACAGCAGTGTTGGCAAGACCTCCTTCCTCTTCC
GCTATGCTGATGACACGTTCACCCCAGCCTTCGTTAGCACCGTGGGCATCGACTTCAAGGTGAAGACAGT
CTACCGTCACGAGAAGCGGGTGAAACTGCAGATCTGGGACACAGCTGGGCAGGAGCGGTACCGGACCATC
ACAACAGCCTATTACCGTGGGGCCATGGGCTTCATTCTGATGTATGACATCACCAATGAAGAGTCCTTCA
ATGCTGTCCAAGACTGGGCTACTCAGATCAAGACCTACTCCTGGGACAATGCACAAGTTATTCTGGTGGG
GAACAAGTGTGACATGGAGGAAGAGAGGGTTGTTCCCACTGAGAAGGGCCAGCTCCTTGCAGAGCAGCTT
GGGTTTGATTTCTTTGAAGCCAGTGCAAAGGAGAACATCAGTGTAAGGCAGGCCTTTGAGCGCCTGGTGG
ATGCCATTTGTGACAAGATGTCTGATTCG
