>Addgene plasmid #32879 | RAB3B (3DZ8) | addgene partial sequence | sequence record 42497 | T7 5'-TAATACGACTCACTATAGGG-3'
GAATATTTTGTTTAACTTTAAGAAGGAGATATACCATGCATCATCATCATCATCACAGCAGCGGCAGAGA
AAACTTGTATTTCCAGGGCAATTTTGACTACATGTTTAAACTGCTTATCATTGGCAACAGCAGTGTTGGC
AAGACCTCCTTCCTCTTCCGCTATGCTGATGACACGTTCACCCCAGCCTTCGTTAGCACCGTGGGCATCG
ACTTCAAGGTGAAGACAGTCTACCGTCACGAGAAGCGGGTGAAACTGCAGATCTGGGACACAGCTGGGCA
GGAGCGGTACCGGACCATCACAACAGCCTATTACCGTGGGGCCATGGGCTTCATTCTGATGTATGACATC
ACCAATGAAGAGTCCTTCAATGCTGTCCAAGACTGGGCTACTCAGATCAAGACCTACTCCTGGGACAATG
CACAAGTTATTCTGGTGGGGAACAAGTGTGACATGGAGGAAGAGAGGGTTGTTCCCACTGAGAAGGGCCA
GCTCCTTGCAGAGCAGCTTGGGTTTGATTTCTTTGAAGCCAGTGCAAAGGAGAACATCAGTGTAAGGCAG
GCCTTTGAGCGCCTGGTGGATGCCATTTGTGACAAGATGTCTGATTCGTGATGACGAAGCTTGCGGCCGC
ACTCGAGCACCACCACCACCACCACTGAGATCCGGCTGCTAACAAAGCCCGAAAGGAAGCTGAGTTGGCT
GCTGCCACCGCTGAGCAATAACTAGCATAACCCCTTGGGGCCTCTAAACGGGTCTTGAGGGGTTTTTTGC
TGAAAGGAGGAACTATATCC
